Addgene plasmid #128380: pPEE40
Purpose: (Empty Backbone) Complementation in Cryptococcus neoformans. Targets DNA constructs to a Safe Haven Site 6, a small gene-free region. Contains the HYG resistance marker.
Depositing lab: James Fraser. Depositing organization: University of Queensland. Publication: amdS as a dominant recyclable marker in Cryptococcus neoformans. Erpf PE, Stephenson CJ, Fraser JA. Fungal Genet Biol. 2019 Jun 17;131:103241. doi: 10.1016/j.fgb.2019.103241. PubMed 31220607.
Backbone
  Vector backbone: pBlueScript II SK(-)
  Backbone manufacturer: Stratagene
  Vector type: Unspecified
  Selectable markers: Hygromycin
Growth in bacteria
  Bacterial resistance: Ampicillin, 100 μg/mL
  Growth temperature: 37°C
  Growth strain: DH5alpha
  Copy number: High Copy
Gene/Insert
  Gene/Insert name: Hygromycin (HYG)
  Species: Synthetic
  Promoter: ACT1
  Cloning method: Gibson Cloning
Terms and licenses: Academic/Nonprofit Terms; Industry Terms: Not Available to Industry
Depositor comments: Contains the Safe Haven Site 6 sequence (CNAG_04586 - CNAG_04585) in the backbone of pBluescript II SK- to enable integration into the C. neoformans genome via homologous recombination, in addition to a linker sequence containing multiple rare-cutting restriction enzyme cut sites to facilitate linearization prior to biolistic transformation. Importantly, as the Safe Haven and marker fragments were inserted into the pBluescript II SK- backbone in place of the f1 origin of replication, each plasmid still retains the original multicloning site and blue/white screening capabilities. Linearization of the safe haven constructs is made possible by the inclusion of a linker containing cut sites for three rare cutting restriction enzymes, BaeI, AscI and PacI. To use the vectors, the gene of interest is subcloned into the standard pBluescript II SK- multicloning site.
How to cite: pPEE40 was a gift from James Fraser (Addgene plasmid # 128380 ; http://n2t.net/addgene:128380 ; RRID:Addgene_128380)
