[The description below was written by a language model from this plasmid's Addgene catalogue record and pLannotate feature annotations shown in this document.]
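Description:
pPEE40 is an empty-backbone integrating vector for genetic complementation in the pathogenic yeast Cryptococcus neoformans, built on pBluescript II SK(-). In E. coli it is maintained as a high-copy plasmid through the ColE1/pUC-type origin and selected with ampicillin via the bla gene and its native promoter. The 6,314 nt sequence retains the standard pBluescript cloning region: the lac promoter, operator and CAP site, a multiple cloning site flanked by T3 and T7 promoters, and the lacZα fragment. A gene of interest can therefore be subcloned into the usual polylinker with blue/white screening.

According to the depositor, the fungal-specific components were introduced by Gibson assembly in place of the f1 origin. This matches the feature table, where only short f1/M13 origin remnants remain. These components are a hygromycin resistance cassette, in which the annotated HygR aminoglycoside phosphotransferase coding sequence is recorded as driven by an ACT1 promoter, and the Safe Haven Site 6 sequence, a small gene-free region lying between CNAG_04586 and CNAG_04585. The Safe Haven sequence provides homology for targeted integration into the C. neoformans genome by homologous recombination, so complementing constructs land at a defined neutral locus rather than disrupting genes at random. A linker carrying sites for the rare cutters BaeI, AscI and PacI allows the plasmid to be linearised before biolistic transformation.

The automated annotation does not label the Safe Haven sequence, the ACT1 promoter, the linker or any terminator for the marker. The very short PGK poly(A) hit is probably a spurious match rather than a functional element.
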