Features (pLannotate 1.2.2; 15 found; start..end, strand, type, name):
    691..707     +  polyA_signal   PGK poly(A) signal (fragment): mouse phosphoglycerate kinase 1 polyadenylation signal
    750..767     -  rep_origin     f1 ori (fragment): f1 bacteriophage origin of replication; arrow indicates direction of (+) strand synthesis
    794..898     +  promoter       AmpR promoter: bla
    899..1759    +  CDS            AmpR: β-lactamase; bla; confers resistance to ampicillin, carbenicillin, and related antibiotics
   1930..2518    +  rep_origin     ori: high-copy-number ColE1/pMB1/pBR322/pUC origin of replication
   2701..2793    +  CDS            lacI (fragment): lac repressor; lacI; The lac repressor binds to the lac operator to inhibit transcription in E. coli. This inhibition can be relieved by adding lactose or isopropyl-β-D-thiogalactopyranoside (IPTG).
   2806..2827    +  protein_bind   CAP binding site: CAP binding activates transcription in the presence of cAMP. E. coli catabolite activator protein
   2842..2872    +  promoter       lac promoter: promoter for the E. coli lac operon
   2880..2896    +  protein_bind   lac operator: The lac repressor binds to the lac operator to inhibit transcription in E. coli. This inhibition can be relieved by adding lactose or isopropyl-β-D-thiogalactopyranoside (IPTG). lac repressor encoded by lacI
   2941..2959    +  promoter       T3 promoter: promoter for bacteriophage T3 RNA polymerase
   2972..3079    +  misc_feature   MCS: pBluescript multiple cloning site
   3088..3106    -  promoter       T7 promoter: promoter for bacteriophage T7 RNA polymerase
   3114..3269    +  CDS            lacZα (fragment): LacZα fragment of β-galactosidase; lacZ fragment
   3273..3404    -  rep_origin     M13 ori (fragment): M13 bacteriophage origin of replication; arrow indicates direction of (+) strand synthesis
   4243..5268    +  CDS            HygR: aminoglycoside phosphotransferase from E. coli; aph(4)-Ia; confers resistance to hygromycin
>Addgene plasmid #128380 | pPEE40 | addgene full sequence | sequence record 254589 | Addgene NGS Result
CCTTACGCGAATTGGAGGGGTCGAGCCACATACAGGAAACAGGAGAGTGTAAACTTTTGGGTTGGCACGC
TGCTCGGTAATCGGGTTCGGGAGAGGATCGGATTCGGGAGAGATTCCAATTTGTAACACTACGAGTACCG
CGCGATGACCGACAATATCTGAGCGCAAATTGCAAACCTTACGGCTTGTTTTCAATCTTCAAACACCTCC
CAGGCCCTAGATTCCACGTTCCACGTACGCACTCACGCACATTCCAGTGTTTACGATGCGACATACGCGT
GAGTGTTTGGAATTCCGGAAGAATATCGTTGCAAACCTCTCACCACAAATGCTGCAAACGCAGCTGGCAG
TTACTTAAGGGATCAGTGGTGAGTGGCAAATAAGCAAGGAAAAATCGGCATGAACTTCCGAATCTTTTGA
TTCTTGCACTCATCCTTCATCCTTCATTCGTCGCTTGTCCTCTATGAGCTTTGCGTTTCATCAGCTCTTC
GGCGGGGCTGCTCTCAAACCTTGTACGAATGCCCCACAACCATCAGCTGCCTGATAATGGTTATGTAAGA
ACGCGGGAGGTTTCAAGGCGGCGGCGGCGTTGGGCTGAAAAAAAAGAAAAAAAAAAGAAGAAAAGAAAAG
AAAAAACAGCCTCCAATTAACGTTCTTTCAAAAAGACTTGTAGCCCTGCCTTCTTATTGTTCATTGTTTT
TCTCTTGTTGCCTTGTAACCTCACTTTGGCGATTATGTATCGAATACATCGCCGCTACAGGGCGCGTCAG
GTGGCACTTTTCGGGGAAATGTGCGCGGAACCCCTATTTGTTTATTTTTCTAAATACATTCAAATATGTA
TCCGCTCATGAGACAATAACCCTGATAAATGCTTCAATAATATTGAAAAAGGAAGAGTATGAGTATTCAA
CATTTCCGTGTCGCCCTTATTCCCTTTTTTGCGGCATTTTGCCTTCCTGTTTTTGCTCACCCAGAAACGC
TGGTGAAAGTAAAAGATGCTGAAGATCAGTTGGGTGCACGAGTGGGTTACATCGAACTGGATCTCAACAG
CGGTAAGATCCTTGAGAGTTTTCGCCCCGAAGAACGTTTTCCAATGATGAGCACTTTTAAAGTTCTGCTA
TGTGGCGCGGTATTATCCCGTATTGACGCCGGGCAAGAGCAACTCGGTCGCCGCATACACTATTCTCAGA
ATGACTTGGTTGAGTACTCACCAGTCACAGAAAAGCATCTTACGGATGGCATGACAGTAAGAGAATTATG
CAGTGCTGCCATAACCATGAGTGATAACACTGCGGCCAACTTACTTCTGACAACGATCGGAGGACCGAAG
GAGCTAACCGCTTTTTTGCACAACATGGGGGATCATGTAACTCGCCTTGATCGTTGGGAACCGGAGCTGA
ATGAAGCCATACCAAACGACGAGCGTGACACCACGATGCCTGTAGCAATGGCAACAACGTTGCGCAAACT
ATTAACTGGCGAACTACTTACTCTAGCTTCCCGGCAACAATTAATAGACTGGATGGAGGCGGATAAAGTT
GCAGGACCACTTCTGCGCTCGGCCCTTCCGGCTGGCTGGTTTATTGCTGATAAATCTGGAGCCGGTGAGC
GTGGGTCTCGCGGTATCATTGCAGCACTGGGGCCAGATGGTAAGCCCTCCCGTATCGTAGTTATCTACAC
GACGGGGAGTCAGGCAACTATGGATGAACGAAATAGACAGATCGCTGAGATAGGTGCCTCACTGATTAAG
CATTGGTAACTGTCAGACCAAGTTTACTCATATATACTTTAGATTGATTTAAAACTTCATTTTTAATTTA
AAAGGATCTAGGTGAAGATCCTTTTTGATAATCTCATGACCAAAATCCCTTAACGTGAGTTTTCGTTCCA
CTGAGCGTCAGACCCCGTAGAAAAGATCAAAGGATCTTCTTGAGATCCTTTTTTTCTGCGCGTAATCTGC
TGCTTGCAAACAAAAAAACCACCGCTACCAGCGGTGGTTTGTTTGCCGGATCAAGAGCTACCAACTCTTT
TTCCGAAGGTAACTGGCTTCAGCAGAGCGCAGATACCAAATACTGTTCTTCTAGTGTAGCCGTAGTTAGG
CCACCACTTCAAGAACTCTGTAGCACCGCCTACATACCTCGCTCTGCTAATCCTGTTACCAGTGGCTGCT
GCCAGTGGCGATAAGTCGTGTCTTACCGGGTTGGACTCAAGACGATAGTTACCGGATAAGGCGCAGCGGT
CGGGCTGAACGGGGGGTTCGTGCACACAGCCCAGCTTGGAGCGAACGACCTACACCGAACTGAGATACCT
ACAGCGTGAGCTATGAGAAAGCGCCACGCTTCCCGAAGGGAGAAAGGCGGACAGGTATCCGGTAAGCGGC
AGGGTCGGAACAGGAGAGCGCACGAGGGAGCTTCCAGGGGGAAACGCCTGGTATCTTTATAGTCCTGTCG
GGTTTCGCCACCTCTGACTTGAGCGTCGATTTTTGTGATGCTCGTCAGGGGGGCGGAGCCTATGGAAAAA
CGCCAGCAACGCGGCCTTTTTACGGTTCCTGGCCTTTTGCTGGCCTTTTGCTCACATGTTCTTTCCTGCG
TTATCCCCTGATTCTGTGGATAACCGTATTACCGCCTTTGAGTGAGCTGATACCGCTCGCCGCAGCCGAA
CGACCGAGCGCAGCGAGTCAGTGAGCGAGGAAGCGGAAGAGCGCCCAATACGCAAACCGCCTCTCCCCGC
GCGTTGGCCGATTCATTAATGCAGCTGGCACGACAGGTTTCCCGACTGGAAAGCGGGCAGTGAGCGCAAC
GCAATTAATGTGAGTTAGCTCACTCATTAGGCACCCCAGGCTTTACACTTTATGCTTCCGGCTCGTATGT
TGTGTGGAATTGTGAGCGGATAACAATTTCACACAGGAAACAGCTATGACCATGATTACGCCAAGCGCGC
AATTAACCCTCACTAAAGGGAACAAAAGCTGGAGCTCCACCGCGGTGGCGGCCGCTCTAGAACTAGTGGA
TCCCCCGGGCTGCAGGAATTCGATATCAAGCTTATCGATACCGTCGACCTCGAGGGGGGGCCCGGTACCC
AATTCGCCCTATAGTGAGTCGTATTACGCGCGCTCACTGGCCGTCGTTTTACAACGTCGTGACTGGGAAA
ACCCTGGCGTTACCCAACTTAATCGCCTTGCAGCACATCCCCCTTTCGCCAGCTGGCGTAATAGCGAAGA
GGCCCGCACCGATCGCCCTTCCCAACAGTTGCGCAGCCTGAATGGCGAATGGAAATTGTAAGCGTTAATA
TTTTGTTAAAATTCGCGTTAAATTTTTGTTAAATCAGCTCATTTTTTTAACCAATAGGCCGAAATCGGCA
AAATCCCTTATAAATCAAAAGAATAGACCGAGATAGGGTTGAGTCCATGGCTGCGAGGATGTGAGCTGGA
GAGCGGCGCACGGGAAGGGGAGGACTCACATAAGCATGCAGGATTCGAGTGGCATGGTGTGCACTGAGTG
TATGGTTGTCGGAGGAGAGGATGATGGTAACAACAATAGCAGCAACGTCACTCGACGCGCGTCCGGTGTG
CCACACGGGGTAACGCCGAGTCGCCGTCAGGGTCGCCGAGACCACTCTCACAGCGTCACCGTTGGCACCA
GCTCAGCTTACAGCTTCTATCCTCCGCCAGCATCCACATACATCCCCTATACCGCATCCCCCACCCACTG
CCCAAGGTGAGTCATCTTCCCGCCCCCTTCCCTTGCCCGCCACTCAGTCCTCCATCCTCCACTAATCCAC
CTTATCGCACCCACCGCCTATCGCACATCCGAGCACAATGCTGGGCCTGCCAGGGGCTGCTAGATGGTGC
TCTCCCCACGCTGATCTGCATGCCGGCCATTGGATCATGGGTGCTAGGTGCTGGGTGCTGGATGTTGGAT
GCTGGATGCTGGGTGCACGCTTGGTCATTTCCTTCCAGGATTGACGGTCGCCGAGAGGACGACGTGGCGT
TCGACAACGAGGGCCGATAGCACCGCATCGCCTCGACCTGCATCCATCTCGCCTTGTCCTTTTGGTGCAA
CAATCCATCCGTGCTGGTGCCACACGCATAGCTGGAAGAGATGGATGTGCGTTGAACAGAGCTGCCGTCA
GGACTTTTTGGTGCACGGACCCTATTGTCCTCCCCAATCTTCACCGCGTCTCCTAATATGCAGCCTCTTT
GCTAATTGTCTTTTTCCATTAGTAAACTCGCCCAACATGTCTATGAAAAAGCCTGAACTCACCGCGACGT
CTGTCGAGAAGTTTCTGATCGAAAAGTTCGACAGCGTCTCCGACCTGATGCAGCTCTCGGAGGGCGAAGA
ATCTCGTGCTTTCAGCTTCGATGTAGGAGGGCGTGGATATGTCCTGCGGGTAAATAGCTGCGCCGATGGT
TTCTACAAAGATCGTTATGTTTATCGGCACTTTGCATCGGCCGCGCTCCCGATTCCGGAAGTGCTTGACA
TTGGGGAATTCAGCGAGAGCCTGACCTATTGCATCTCCCGCCGTGCACAGGGTGTCACGTTGCAAGACCT
GCCTGAAACCGAACTGCCCGCTGTTCTGCAGCCGGTCGCGGAGGCCATGGATGCGATCGCTGCGGCCGAT
CTTAGCCAGACGAGCGGGTTCGGCCCATTCGGACCGCAAGGAATCGGTCAATACACTACATGGCGTGATT
TCATATGCGCGATTGCTGATCCCCATGTGTATCACTGGCAAACTGTGATGGACGACACCGTCAGTGCGTC
CGTCGCGCAGGCTCTCGATGAGCTGATGCTTTGGGCCGAGGACTGCCCCGAAGTCCGGCACCTCGTGCAC
GCGGATTTCGGCTCCAACAATGTCCTGACGGACAATGGCCGCATAACAGCGGTCATTGACTGGAGCGAGG
CGATGTTCGGGGATTCCCAATACGAGGTCGCCAACATCTTCTTCTGGAGGCCGTGGTTGGCTTGTATGGA
GCAGCAGACGCGCTACTTCGAGCGGAGGCATCCGGAGCTTGCAGGATCGCCGCGGCTCCGGGCGTATATG
CTCCGCATTGGTCTTGACCAACTCTATCAGAGCTTGGTTGACGGCAATTTCGATGATGCAGCTTGGGCGC
AGGGTCGATGCGACGCAATCGTCCGATCCGGAGCCGGGACTGTCGGGCGTACACAAATCGCCCGCAGAAG
CGCGGCCGTCTGGACCGATGGCTGTGTAGAAGTACTCGCCGATAGTGGAAACCGACGCCCCAGCACTCGT
CCGAGGGCAAAGGAATAGGTGAAGGCGGTAAGGGGTTAATTTTCCTTAGAGGGTGTATATATACATATTA
GAGAAGTGATACAATTTTAGCACACTGCGAATTCGAGACAGACATCGTGTCAATCATCTTTTTTGACATT
ATATGCCCATTAATCTATCTACAGACAACAATACCATCCTTCCCACCCTCAGCAACGCCGTTGAATCCTC
AGGATCTTCATGGCTCCTTGTCTCTGAAACCAGGAAGCTAGTTTCTACATCTCTTCCGTGTTAATACAGA
TAAACCTAACATGGGAAAGCCCTTCAAGAGGTAATGCCAGGCAGTGGTTCAGCGTTATTTGTTATCTTGA
CGCCGGCACTGCAGCTCTTTTTTCAACTGACGAGCAATAACGGCAACTGATGACAGACGACGGACTGACC
AACAAAGACCAACGGCAGAAGATGATGCAAAAAGCGAGAACATCCATCAGCGCATTGATGTTGTTCTTGC
CAATGCTGAGTTTCATGACCTATTTTGGCTTTCCAAGGACGTATAAGTCCAATCGTGGCTTGCAACGAAG
ACCAAGTTGATCGACGCTTTTAATCTGCGAACACACCTTTCCAATTCGATCTATCCTCCTTCAATCGATC
ACGCAACGTAAACCAGCCTGGTATTCCACAATGGCTTAGTCGAATTCACTATCTTGTCTGCAATGGTGTT
CCTTTCTACGCTAAACTTTAATTCCCATTATCTCCCTAGTTATCCAACCTTATTACAACAATGGAACCTC
CCAGTGGACATACGGTACAGGCATGGTGGTTTCATAAATAAGAGTCTGCAACCTTCTGCCAGCATAGTCG
CCCATTATTCGTTATGCTGAGCTTGAGTAAGACAGATATTCCCAATATCATGTTCCATTATTAGTTTCTT
GTGAGTTATGTGCTGGCTTATCCACATGGATTTGTTTGAGGCTTGCCAGACAAACCCTTCGTTTTTTCTT
CATCTTTCATTTTTCTTCGGCCATCAGCAGCTTGACACACCCATGGGGACCGAGCTTTAATTAACACAAG
TATCGTGGCGCGCC
